>Addgene plasmid #31355 | p6349 MSCV-CMV-Flag-HA-Brd4 1224-1362 | addgene full sequence | sequence record 140250 | Addgene NGS result
AGACGGTCACAGCTTGTCTGTAAGCGGATGCCGGGAGCAGACAAGCCCGTCAGGGCGCGTCAGCGGGTGT
TGGCGGGTGTCGGGGCTGGCTTAACTATGCGGCATCAGAGCAGATTGTACTGAGAGTGCACCATATGCGG
TGTGAAATACCGCACAGATGCGTAAGGAGAAAATACCGCATCAGGCGCCATTCGCCATTCAGGCTGCGCA
ACTGTTGGGAAGGGCGATCGGTGCGGGCCTCTTCGCTATTACGCCAGCTGGCGAAAGGGGGATGTGCTGC
AAGGCGATTAAGTTGGGTAACGCCAGGGTTTTCCCAGTCACGACGTTGTAAAACGACGGCGCAAGGAATG
GTGCATGCAAGGAGATGGCGCCCAACAGTCCCCCGGCCACGGGGCCTGCCACCATACCCACGCCGAAACA
AGCGCTCATGAGCCCGAAGTGGCGAGCCCGATCTTCCCCATCGGTGATGTCGGCGATATAGGCGCCAGCA
ACCGCACCTGTGGCGCCGGTGATGCCGGCCACGATGCGTCCGGCGTAGAGGCGATTAGTCCAATTTGTTA
AAGACAGGATATCAGTGGTCCAGGCTCTAGTTTTGACTCAACAATATCACCAGCTGAAGCCTATAGAGTA
CGAGCCATAGATAAAATAAAAGATTTTATTTAGTCTCCAGAAAAAGGGGGGAATGAAAGACCCCACCTGT
AGGTTTGGCAAGCTAGCTTAAGTAACGCCATTTTGCAAGGCATGGAAAATACATAACTGAGAATAGAGAA
GTTCAGATCAAGGTTAGGAACAGAGAGACAGCAGAATATGGGCCAAACAGGATATCTGTGGTAAGCAGTT
CCTGCCCCGGCTCAGGGCCAAGAACAGATGGTCCCCAGATGCGGTCCCGCCCTCAGCAGTTTCTAGAGAA
CCATCAGATGTTTCCAGGGTGCCCCAAGGACCTGAAATGACCCTGTGCCTTATTTGAACTAACCAATCAG
TTCGCTTCTCGCTTCTGTTCGCGCGCTTCTGCTCCCCGAGCTCAATAAAAGAGCCCACAACCCCTCACTC
GGCGCGCCAGTCCTCCGATAGACTGCGTCGCCCGGGTACCCGTATTCCCAATAAAGCCTCTTGCTGTTTG
CATCCGAATCGTGGACTCGCTGATCCTTGGGAGGGTCTCCTCAGATTGATTGACTGCCCACCTCGGGGGT
CTTTCATTTGGAGGTTCCACCGAGATTTGGAGACCCCTGCCCAGGGACCACCGACCCCCCCGCCGGGAGG
TAAGCTGGCCAGCGGTCGTTTCGTGTCTGTCTCTGTCTTTGTGCGTGTTTGTGCCGGCATCTAATGTTTG
CGCCTGCGTCTGTACTAGTTAGCTAACTAGCTCTGTATCTGGCGGACCCGTGGTGGAACTGACGAGTTCT
GAACACCCGGCCGCAACCCTGGGAGACGTCCCAGGGACTTTGGGGGCCGTTTTTGTGGCCCGACCTGAGG
AAGGGAGTCGATGTGGAATCCGACCCCGTCAGGATATGTGGTTCTGGTAGGAGACGAGAACCTAAAACAG
TTCCCGCCTCCGTCTGAATTTTTGCTTTCGGTTTGGAACCGAAGCCGCGCGTCTTGTCTGCTGCAGCGCT
GCAGCATCGTTCTGTGTTGTCTCTGTCTGACTGTGTTTCTGTATTTGTCTGAAAATTAGGGCCAGACTGT
TACCACTCCCTTAAGTTTGACCTTAGGTCACTGGAAAGATGTCGAGCGGATCGCTCACAACCAGTCGGTA
GATGTCAAGAAGAGACGTTGGGTTACCTTCTGCTCTGCAGAATGGCCAACCTTTAACGTCGGATGGCCGC
GAGACGGCACCTTTAACCGAGACCTCATCACCCAGGTTAAGATCAAGGTCTTTTCACCTGGCCCGCATGG
ACACCCAGACCAGGTCCCCTACATCGTGACCTGGGAAGCCTTGGCTTTTGACCCCCCTCCCTGGGTCAAG
CCCTTTGTACACCCTAAGCCTCCGCCTCCTCTTCCTCCATCCGCCCCGTCTCTCCCCCTTGAACCTCCTC
GTTCGACCCCGCCTCGATCCTCCCTTTATCCAGCCCTCACTCCTTCTCTAGGCGCCGGAATTAGATCCTT
GACATTGATTATTGACTAGTTATTAATAGTAATCAATTACGGGGTCATTAGTTCATAGCCCATATATGGA
GTTCCGCGTTACATAACTTACGGTAAATGGCCCGCCTGGCTGACCGCCCAACGACCCCCGCCCATTGACG
TCAATAATGACGTATGTTCCCATAGTAACGCCAATAGGGACTTTCCATTGACGTCAATGGGTGGAGTATT
TACGGTAAACTGCCCACTTGGCAGTACATCAAGTGTATCATATGCCAAGTACGCCCCCTATTGACGTCAA
TGACGGTAAATGGCCCGCCTGGCATTATGCCCAGTACATGACCTTATGGGACTTTCCTACTTGGCAGTAC
ATCTACGTATTAGTCATCGCTATTACCATGGTGATGCGGTTTTGGCAGTACATCAATGGGCGTGGATAGC
GGTTTGACTCACGGGGATTTCCAAGTCTCCACCCCATTGACGTCAATGGGAGTTTGTTTTGGCACCAAAA
TCAACGGGACTTTCCAAAATGTCGTAACAACTCCGCCCCATTGACGCAAATGGGCGGTAGGCGTGTACGG
TGGGAGGTCTATATAAGCAGAGCTCTCCCTATCAGTGATAGAGATCTCCCTATCAGTGATAGAGATCGTC
GACGAGCTCGTTTAGTGAACCGTCAGATCGCCTGGAGACGCCATCCACGCTGTTTTGACCTCCATAGAAG
ACACCGGGACCGATCCAGCCTCCGGGGATCTGCCACCATGGACTACAAGGATGACGATGACAAGCTCGAT
GGAGGATACCCATACGATGTTCCAGATTACGCTGCTCGAGGTTATCAAACAAGTTTGTACAAAAAAGCAG
GCTCCGCGGCCGCCCCCTTCACCCCTCCTAAGAAGAAGAGGAAGGTGTTCGAGCAGTTCCGCCGCGCCGC
TCGGGAGAAAGAGGAGCGTGAGAAGGCCCTGAAGGCTCAGGCCGAGCACGCTGAGAAGGAGAAGGAGCGG
CTGCGGCAGGAGCGCATGAGGAGCCGAGAGGACGAGGATGCGCTGGAGCAGGCCCGGCGGGCCCATGAGG
AGGCACGTCGGCGCCAGGAGCAGCAGCAGCAGCAGCGCCAGGAGCAACAGCAGCAGCAGCAACAGCAAGC
AGCTGCGGTGGCTGCCGCCGCCACCCCACAGGCCCAGAGCTCCCAGCCCCAGTCCATGCTGGACCAGCAG
AGGGAGTTGGCCCGGAAGCGGGAGCAGGAGCGAAGACGCCGGGAAGCCATGGCAGCTACCATTGACATGA
ATTTCCAGAGTGATCTATTGTCAATATTTGAAGAAAATCTTTTCTGAAAGGGTGGGCGCGCCGACCCAGC
TTTCTTGTACAAAGTGGTTCGATAACGAATTCTACCGGGTAGGGGAGGCGCTTTTCCCAAGGCAGTCTGG
AGCATGCGCTTTAGCAGCCCCGCTGGGCACTTGGCGCTACACAAGTGGCCTCTGGCCTCGCACACATTCC
ACATCCACCGGTAGGCGCCAACCGGCTCCGTTCTTTGGTGGCCCCTTCGCGCCACCTTCTACTCCTCCCC
TAGTCAGGAAGTTCCCCCCCGCCCCGCAGCTCGCGTCGTGCAGGACGTGACAAATGGAAGTAGCACGTCT
CACTAGTCTCGTGCAGATGGACAGCACCGCTGAGCAATGGAAGCGGGTAGGCCTTTGGGGCAGCGGCCAA
TAGCAGCTTTGCTCCTTCGCTTTCTGGGCTCAGAGGCTGGGAAGGGGTGGGTCCGGGGGCGGGCTCAGGG
GCGGGCTCAGGGGCGGGGCGGGCGCCCGAAGGTCCTCCGGAGGCCCGGCATTCTGCACGCTTCAAAAGCG
CACGTCTGCCGCGCTGTTCTCCTCTTCCTCATCTCCGGGCCTTTCGACCTGCAGCCCAAGCTTACCATGA
CCGAGTACAAGCCCACGGTGCGCCTCGCCACCCGCGACGACGTCCCCAGGGCCGTACGCACCCTCGCCGC
CGCGTTCGCCGACTACCCCGCCACGCGCCACACCGTCGATCCGGACCGCCACATCGAGCGGGTCACCGAG
CTGCAAGAACTCTTCCTCACGCGCGTCGGGCTCGACATCGGCAAGGTGTGGGTCGCGGACGACGGCGCCG
CGGTGGCGGTCTGGACCACGCCGGAGAGCGTCGAAGCGGGGGCGGTGTTCGCCGAGATCGGCCCGCGCAT
GGCCGAGTTGAGCGGTTCCCGGCTGGCCGCGCAGCAACAGATGGAAGGCCTCCTGGCGCCGCACCGGCCC
AAGGAGCCCGCGTGGTTCCTGGCCACCGTCGGCGTCTCGCCCGACCACCAGGGCAAGGGTCTGGGCAGCG
CCGTCGTGCTCCCCGGAGTGGAGGCGGCCGAGCGCGCCGGGGTGCCCGCCTTCCTGGAGACCTCCGCGCC
CCGCAACCTCCCCTTCTACGAGCGGCTCGGCTTCACCGTCACCGCCGACGTCGAGGTGCCCGAAGGACCG
CGCACCTGGTGCATGACCCGCAAGCCCGGTGCCTGACGCCCGCCCCACGACCCGCAGCGCCCGACCGAAA
GGAGCGCACGACCCCATGCATCGATAAAATAAAAGATTTTATTTAGTCTCCAGAAAAAGGGGGGAATGAA
AGACCCCACCTGTAGGTTTGGCAAGCTAGAGAACCATCAGATGTTTCCAGGGTGCCCCAAGGACCTGAAA
TGACCCTGTGCCTTATTTGAACTAACCAATCAGTTCGCTTCTCGCTTCTGTTCGCGCGCTTCTGCTCCCC
GAGCTCAATAAAAGAGCCCACAACCCCTCACTCGGCGCGCCAGTCCTCCGATAGACTGCGTCGCCCGGGT
ACCCGTGTATCCAATAAACCCTCTTGCAGTTGCATCCGACTTGTGGTCTCGCTGTTCCTTGGGAGGGTCT
CCTCTGAGTGATTGACTACCCGTCAGCGGGGGTCTTTCATGGGTAACAGTTTCTTGAAGTTGGAGAACAA
CATTCTGAGGGTAGGAGTCGAATATTAAGTAATCCTGACTCAATTAGCCACTGTTTTGAATCCACATACT
CCAATACTCCTGAAATAGTTCATTATGGACAGCGCAGAAAGAGCTGGGGAGAATTGTGAAATTGTTATCC
GCTCACAATTCCACACAACATACGAGCCGGAAGCATAAAGTGTAAAGCCTGGGGTGCCTAATGAGTGAGC
TAACTCACATTAATTGCGTTGCGCTCACTGCCCGCTTTCCAGTCGGGAAACCTGTCGTGCCAGCTGCATT
AATGAATCGGCCAACGCGCGGGGAGAGGCGGTTTGCGTATTGGGCGCTCTTCCGCTTCCTCGCTCACTGA
CTCGCTGCGCTCGGTCGTTCGGCTGCGGCGAGCGGTATCAGCTCACTCAAAGGCGGTAATACGGTTATCC
ACAGAATCAGGGGATAACGCAGGAAAGAACATGTGAGCAAAAGGCCAGCAAAAGGCCAGGAACCGTAAAA
AGGCCGCGTTGCTGGCGTTTTTCCATAGGCTCCGCCCCCCTGACGAGCATCACAAAAATCGACGCTCAAG
TCAGAGGTGGCGAAACCCGACAGGACTATAAAGATACCAGGCGTTTCCCCCTGGAAGCTCCCTCGTGCGC
TCTCCTGTTCCGACCCTGCCGCTTACCGGATACCTGTCCGCCTTTCTCCCTTCGGGAAGCGTGGCGCTTT
CTCATAGCTCACGCTGTAGGTATCTCAGTTCGGTGTAGGTCGTTCGCTCCAAGCTGGGCTGTGTGCACGA
ACCCCCCGTTCAGCCCGACCGCTGCGCCTTATCCGGTAACTATCGTCTTGAGTCCAACCCGGTAAGACAC
GACTTATCGCCACTGGCAGCAGCCACTGGTAACAGGATTAGCAGAGCGAGGTATGTAGGCGGTGCTACAG
AGTTCTTGAAGTGGTGGCCTAACTACGGCTACACTAGAAGAACAGTATTTGGTATCTGCGCTCTGCTGAA
GCCAGTTACCTTCGGAAAAAGAGTTGGTAGCTCTTGATCCGGCAAACAAACCACCGCTGGTAGCGGTGGT
TTTTTTGTTTGCAAGCAGCAGATTACGCGCAGAAAAAAAGGATCTCAAGAAGATCCTTTGATCTTTTCTA
CGGGGTCTGACGCTCAGTGGAACGAAAACTCACGTTAAGGGATTTTGGTCATGAGATTATCAAAAAGGAT
CTTCACCTAGATCCTTTTAAATTAAAAATGAAGTTTTAAATCAATCTAAAGTATATATGAGTAAACTTGG
TCTGACAGTTACCAATGCTTAATCAGTGAGGCACCTATCTCAGCGATCTGTCTATTTCGTTCATCCATAG
TTGCCTGACTCCCCGTCGTGTAGATAACTACGATACGGGAGGGCTTACCATCTGGCCCCAGTGCTGCAAT
GATACCGCGAGACCCACGCTCACCGGCTCCAGATTTATCAGCAATAAACCAGCCAGCCGGAAGGGCCGAG
CGCAGAAGTGGTCCTGCAACTTTATCCGCCTCCATCCAGTCTATTAATTGTTGCCGGGAAGCTAGAGTAA
GTAGTTCGCCAGTTAATAGTTTGCGCAACGTTGTTGCCATTGCTACAGGCATCGTGGTGTCACGCTCGTC
GTTTGGTATGGCTTCATTCAGCTCCGGTTCCCAACGATCAAGGCGAGTTACATGATCCCCCATGTTGTGC
AAAAAAGCGGTTAGCTCCTTCGGTCCTCCGATCGTTGTCAGAAGTAAGTTGGCCGCAGTGTTATCACTCA
TGGTTATGGCAGCACTGCATAATTCTCTTACTGTCATGCCATCCGTAAGATGCTTTTCTGTGACTGGTGA
GTACTCAACCAAGTCATTCTGAGAATAGTGTATGCGGCGACCGAGTTGCTCTTGCCCGGCGTCAATACGG
GATAATACCGCGCCACATAGCAGAACTTTAAAAGTGCTCATCATTGGAAAACGTTCTTCGGGGCGAAAAC
TCTCAAGGATCTTACCGCTGTTGAGATCCAGTTCGATGTAACCCACTCGTGCACCCAACTGATCTTCAGC
ATCTTTTACTTTCACCAGCGTTTCTGGGTGAGCAAAAACAGGAAGGCAAAATGCCGCAAAAAAGGGAATA
AGGGCGACACGGAAATGTTGAATACTCATACTCTTCCTTTTTCAATATTATTGAAGCATTTATCAGGGTT
ATTGTCTCATGAGCGGATACATATTTGAATGTATTTAGAAAAATAAACAAATAGGGGTTCCGCGCACATT
TCCCCGAAAAGTGCCACCTGACGTCTAAGAAACCATTATTATCATGACATTAACCTATAAAAATAGGCGT
ATCACGAGGCCCTTTCGTCTCGCGCGTTTCGGTGATGACGGTGAAAACCTCTGACACATGCAGCTCCCGG
Features (pLannotate 1.2.2; 29 found; start..end, strand, type, name):
     86..185     +  misc_feature   bom (fragment): basis of mobility region from pBR322
    191..340     -  CDS            lacZα (fragment): LacZα fragment of β-galactosidase; lacZ fragment
    340..541     -  CDS            TcR (fragment): tetracycline efflux protein; tet; confers resistance to tetracycline
    542..640     +  CDS            env (fragment): murine leukemia virus gPr80 envelope polyprotein precursor; env; proteolytically cleaved into gp70SU and p15TM subunits
    682..1198    +  LTR            5' LTR: 5' long terminal repeat from murine embryonic stem cell virus
   1262..1603    +  misc_feature   MESV Ψ: packaging signal of murine embryonic stem cell virus
   1670..2086    +  CDS            gag (truncated): truncated Moloney murine leukemia virus (MMLV) gag gene lacking the start codon
   2101..2480    +  enhancer       CMV enhancer: human cytomegalovirus immediate early enhancer
   2481..2684    +  promoter       CMV promoter: human cytomegalovirus (CMV) immediate early promoter
   2686..2705    +  promoter       PLtetO-1 promoter (fragment): modified phage lambda PL promoter with tet operator sites (Lutz and Bujard, 1997)
   2707..2726    +  promoter       PLtetO-1 promoter (fragment): modified phage lambda PL promoter with tet operator sites (Lutz and Bujard, 1997)
   2734..2767    +  promoter       TRE3GV promoter (fragment): 3rd-generation Tet-responsive promoter that can be activated by binding of Tet-On® 3G, optimized for retroviral and lentiviral vectors
   2844..2864    +  CDS            FLAG (fragment): FLAG® epitope tag, followed by an enterokinase cleavage site
   2877..2903    +  CDS            3xHA (fragment): three tandem HA epitope tags
   2919..2943    +  protein_bind   attB1: mutant version of attB; recombination site for the Gateway® BP reaction BP Clonase™
   2931..3404    +  CDS            Brd4 (fragment): BRD4_MOUSE - Also known as Mcap. Experimental evidence at protein level: Swiss-Prot protein existence level 1. Chromatin reader protein that recognizes and binds acetylated histones and plays a key role in transmission of epigenetic memory across cell divisions and transcription regulation. Remains associated with acetylated chromatin throughout the entire cell cycle and provides epigenetic memory for postmitotic G1 gene transcription by preserving acetylated chromatin status and maintaining high-order chromatin structure (PubMed:10938129). During interphase, plays a key role in regulating the
   3424..3448    -  protein_bind   attB2: mutant version of attB; recombination site for the Gateway® BP reaction BP Clonase™
   3467..3966    +  promoter       PGK promoter: mouse phosphoglycerate kinase 1 promoter
   3987..4586    +  CDS            PuroR: puromycin N-acetyltransferase; pac from Streptomyces alboniger; confers resistance to puromycin
   4685..4719    +  LTR            3' LTR (ΔU3) (fragment): self-inactivating 3' long terminal repeat (LTR) from Moloney murine leukemia virus
   4716..5010    +  LTR            3' LTR (ΔU3) (fragment): self-inactivating 3' long terminal repeat (LTR) from Moloney murine leukemia virus
   5172..5188    -  protein_bind   lac operator: The lac repressor binds to the lac operator to inhibit transcription in E. coli. This inhibition can be relieved by adding lactose or isopropyl-β-D-thiogalactopyranoside (IPTG). lac repressor encoded by lacI
   5196..5226    -  promoter       lac promoter: promoter for the E. coli lac operon
   5241..5262    -  protein_bind   CAP binding site: CAP binding activates transcription in the presence of cAMP. E. coli catabolite activator protein
   5275..5367    -  CDS            lacI (fragment): lac repressor; lacI; The lac repressor binds to the lac operator to inhibit transcription in E. coli. This inhibition can be relieved by adding lactose or isopropyl-β-D-thiogalactopyranoside (IPTG).
   5550..6138    -  rep_origin     ori: high-copy-number ColE1/pMB1/pBR322/pUC origin of replication
   6309..7169    -  CDS            AmpR: β-lactamase; bla; confers resistance to ampicillin, carbenicillin, and related antibiotics
   7170..7274    -  promoter       AmpR promoter: bla
   7369..7404    +  CDS            rop (fragment): Rop protein, which maintains plasmids at low copy number; rop
