[The description below was written by a language model from this plasmid's Addgene catalogue record and pLannotate feature annotations shown in this document.]
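Description:
p6349 MSCV-CMV-Flag-HA-Brd4 1224-1362 is a gammaretroviral mammalian expression plasmid built on an MSCV-CMV backbone. It is propagated in E. coli through a high-copy ColE1/pUC-type origin with ampicillin selection (AmpR under its own bla promoter). The viral portion consists of an MESV-derived 5' LTR, the MESV Ψ packaging signal, a truncated gag segment lacking its start codon that extends the packaging region, and a 3' LTR that the annotation matches to a ΔU3 (self-inactivating) form. Because the viral structural genes are absent, the genome must be packaged by supplying gag-pol and env in trans, after which it can be delivered by transduction and integrated into target cells.

Between the LTRs, an internal CMV enhancer/promoter drives the payload. Short matches to tet operator-containing promoters lie immediately downstream of it, suggesting tet operator sequences that could permit repressor-based regulation, though the catalogue entry does not mention this. The open reading frame begins with tandem N-terminal FLAG and HA epitopes, followed by a Brd4 fragment of roughly 470 bp flanked by attB1 and attB2 sites, indicating Gateway recombination even though the catalogue lists restriction cloning. That length fits the C-terminal residues 1224-1362 in the name, so the listed insert size of 4100 bp appears to reflect full-length BRD4 rather than this fragment. The catalogue gives the species as human, while the automated annotation's best match was mouse Brd4. A downstream PGK promoter drives puromycin N-acetyltransferase for selecting stably transduced cells.

The dual tag suits tandem affinity purification and detection, in line with the associated study mapping proteins that interact with individual Brd4 domains during transcriptional activation.
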