Addgene plasmid #31355: p6349 MSCV-CMV-Flag-HA-Brd4 1224-1362
Depositing lab: Peter Howley. Depositing organization: Harvard Medical School. Publication: The Brd4 Extraterminal Domain Confers Transcription Activation Independent of pTEFb by Recruiting Multiple Proteins, Including NSD3. Rahman S, Sowa ME, Ottinger M, Smith JA, Shi Y, Harper JW, Howley PM. Mol Cell Biol. 2011 Jul . 31(13):2641-52. 10.1128/MCB.01341-10 PubMed 21555454.
Backbone
  Vector backbone: MSCV-CMV
  Backbone size w/o insert (bp): 5000
  Vector type: Mammalian Expression, Retroviral
Growth in bacteria
  Bacterial resistance: Ampicillin, 100 μg/mL
  Growth temperature: 37°C
  Growth strain: DH5alpha
  Copy number: Unknown
Gene/Insert
  Gene/Insert name: Brd4 1224-1362
  Species: H. sapiens (human)
  Insert size (bp): 4100
  Entrez Gene: BRD4 (a.k.a. CAP, CDLS6, FSHRG4, HUNK1, HUNKI, MCAP)
  Tag / fusion protein: FLAG (N terminal on backbone); HA (N terminal on backbone)
  Cloning method: Restriction Enzyme
  Sequencing primers: 5′ CMVf; 3′ MSCV-2
Terms and licenses: Academic/Nonprofit Terms; Industry Terms: Not Available to Industry
How to cite: p6349 MSCV-CMV-Flag-HA-Brd4 1224-1362 was a gift from Peter Howley (Addgene plasmid # 31355 ; http://n2t.net/addgene:31355 ; RRID:Addgene_31355)
