>Addgene plasmid #31355 | p6349 MSCV-CMV-Flag-HA-Brd4 1224-1362 | addgene partial sequence | sequence record 140249 | CMV-F 5'-CGCAAATGGGCGGTAGGCGTG-3'
GAGCTCTCCCTATCAGTGATAGAGATCTCCCTATCAGTGATAGAGATCGTCGACGAGCTCGTTTAGTGAA
CCGTCAGATCGCCTGGAGACGCCATCCACGCTGTTTTGACCTCCATAGAAGACACCGGGACCGATCCAGC
CTCCGGGGATCTGCCACCATGGACTACAAGGATGACGATGACAAGCTCGATGGAGGATACCCATACGATG
TTCCAGATTACGCTGCTCGAGGTTATCAAACAAGTTTGTACAAAAAAGCAGGCTCCGCGGCCGCCCCCTT
CACCCCTCCTAAGAAGAAGAGGAAGGTGTTCGAGCAGTTCCGCCGCGCCGCTCGGGAGAAAGAGGAGCGT
GAGAAGGCCCTGAAGGCTCAGGCCGAGCACGCTGAGAAGGAGAAGGAGCGGCTGCGGCAGGAGCGCATGA
GGAGCCGAGAGGACGAGGATGCGCTGGAGCAGGCCCGGCGGGCCCATGAGGAGGCACGTCGGCGCCAGGA
GCAGCAGCAGCAGCAGCGCCAGGAGCAACAGCAGCAGCAGCAACAGCAAGCAGCTGCGGTGGCTGCCGCC
GCCACCCCACAGGCCCAGAGCTCCCAGCCCCAGTCCATGCTGGACCAGCAGAGGGAGTTGGCCCGGAAGC
GGGAGCAGGAGCGAAGACGCCGGGAAGCCATGGCAGCTACCATTGACATGAATTTCCAGAGTGATCTATT
GTCAATATTTGAAGAAAATCTTTTCTGAAAGGGTGGGCGCGCCGACCCAGCTTTCTTGTACAAAGTGGTT
CGATAACGAATTCTACCGGGTAGGGGAGGCGCTTTTCCCAAGGCAGTCTGGAGCATGCGCTTTAGCAGCC
CCGCTGGGCACTTGGCGCTACACAAGTGGCCTCTGGCCTCGCACACATTCCACATCCACCGGTAGGCGCC
AACCGGCTCCGTTCTTTGGTGGCCCCTTCGCGCCACCTTCTACTCCTCCCCTAGTCAGGAAGTTCCCCCC
CGCCCC
